Addgene plasmid #200429: PGK CFP
Purpose: Mammalian expression of CFP
Depositing lab: Erika Holzbaur. Depositing organization: University of Pennsylvania. Publication: Regulatory imbalance between LRRK2 kinase, PPM1H phosphatase, and ARF6 GTPase disrupts the axonal transport of autophagosomes. Dou D, Smith EM, Evans CS, Boecker CA, Holzbaur ELF. Cell Rep. 2023 May 1;42(5):112448. doi: 10.1016/j.celrep.2023.112448. PubMed 37133994.
Backbone
  Vector backbone: pECFP-N1
  Backbone manufacturer: Clontech
  Backbone size w/o insert (bp): 3900
  Total vector size (bp): 4700
  Vector type: Mammalian Expression
  Selectable markers: Neomycin (select with G418)
Growth in bacteria
  Bacterial resistance: Kanamycin, 50 μg/mL
  Growth temperature: 37°C
  Growth strain: DH5alpha
  Copy number: High Copy
Gene/Insert
  Gene/Insert name: CFP
  Species: Synthetic
  Insert size (bp): 800
  Promoter: PGK
  Cloning method: Restriction Enzyme; 5′ cloning site AgcI (unknown if destroyed); 3′ cloning site NarI (unknown if destroyed)
  Sequencing primers: 5′ 5'-CTTTATTTGTAACCATTATAAGCTGC
Resource information
  A portion of this plasmid was derived from a plasmid made by: Addgene #11387
Terms and licenses: Academic/Nonprofit Terms; Industry Terms: Not Available to Industry
How to cite: PGK CFP was a gift from Erika Holzbaur (Addgene plasmid # 200429 ; http://n2t.net/addgene:200429 ; RRID:Addgene_200429)
