[The description below was written by a language model from this plasmid's Addgene catalogue record and pLannotate feature annotations shown in this document.]
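Description:
PGK CFP is a mammalian expression plasmid built on the Clontech pECFP-N1 backbone, in which a cyan fluorescent protein is driven by the human phosphoglycerate kinase 1 (PGK) promoter. The sequenced record is about 4.6 kb, in line with the catalogue's approximate total of 4.7 kb. The feature table places the hPGK promoter directly upstream of an open reading frame annotated as mECFP, an Aequorea victoria-derived cyan fluorescent protein, followed by the SV40 polyadenylation signal. The short "large T antigen" fragment called just before that signal is most likely part of the SV40-derived 3′ region rather than a functional coding element. No fusion partner or tag is annotated, so the construct expresses CFP alone. PGK is a constitutive housekeeping promoter that generally gives moderate expression across many mammalian cell types.

The plasmid is propagated in E. coli at high copy through a ColE1/pUC-type origin, and an f1 origin is also present. A single NeoR/KanR (Tn5 aminoglycoside phosphotransferase) gene serves both hosts. A bacterial bla-type promoter drives it for kanamycin selection in bacteria, and the SV40 enhancer/early promoter drives it for G418 selection in mammalian cells, with an HSV TK poly(A) signal terminating the cassette. The small RSF ori, ble and bGH poly(A) fragments in the table appear to be short partial matches and not functional parts.

The stated purpose is simply mammalian expression of CFP, for example as a soluble cyan fluorescent marker or fill for transfected cells. It was deposited alongside work on axonal transport of autophagosomes, and part of it derives from another deposited plasmid, although the record does not say which part.
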