Features (pLannotate 1.2.2; 13 found; start..end, strand, type, name):
     48..107     +  rep_origin     RSF ori (fragment): Plasmids containing the RSF 1030 origin of replication can be propagated in E. coli cells that contain additional plasmids with compatible origins.
    130..640     +  promoter       hPGK promoter: human phosphoglycerate kinase 1 promoter
    662..1378    +  CDS            mECFP: mECFP is a basic (constitutively fluorescent) cyan fluorescent protein published in 2006, derived from Aequorea victoria.
   1398..1481    +  CDS            large T antigen (fragment): large T antigen from SV40 (simian virus 40)
   1504..1625    +  polyA_signal   SV40 poly(A) signal: SV40 polyadenylation signal
   1659..2087    -  rep_origin     f1 ori (sequence partly withheld): f1 bacteriophage origin of replication; arrow indicates direction of (+) strand synthesis
   2114..2218    +  promoter       AmpR promoter: bla
   2220..2577    +  promoter       SV40 promoter: SV40 enhancer and early promoter
   2612..3406    +  CDS            NeoR/KanR: aminoglycoside phosphotransferase from Tn5; aph(3')-II (or nptII); confers resistance to neomycin, kanamycin, and G418 (Geneticin®)
   3427..3579    +  CDS            ble (fragment): BLE_KLEPN - Experimental evidence at protein level: Swiss-Prot protein existence level 1. Binding protein with a strong affinity to the bleomycin family of antibiotics. Binds to CL990; an antimitotic-antibiotic compound. From Klebsiella pneumoniae.
   3638..3685    +  polyA_signal   HSV TK poly(A) signal: herpes simplex virus thymidine kinase polyadenylation signal (Cole and Stacy, 1985)
   3776..3792    -  polyA_signal   bGH poly(A) signal (fragment): bovine growth hormone polyadenylation signal
   4014..4602    +  rep_origin     ori: high-copy-number ColE1/pMB1/pBR322/pUC origin of replication
>Addgene plasmid #200429 | PGK CFP | addgene full sequence | sequence record 393633 | Addgene NGS Result
AACGCCAGCAACGCGGCCTTTTTACGGTTCCTGGCCTTTTGCTGGCCTTTTGCTCACATGTTCTTTCCTG
CGTTATCCCCTGATTCTGTGGATAACCGTATTACCGCCATGCATTAGTTATTAATCCACGGGGTTGGGGT
TGCGCCTTTTCCAAGGCAGCCCTGGGTTTGCGCAGGGACGCGGCTGCTCTGGGCGTGGTTCCGGGAAACG
CAGCGGCGCCGACCCTGGGTCTCGCACATTCTTCACGTCCGTTCGCAGCGTCACCCGGATCTTCGCCGCT
ACCCTTGTGGGCCCCCCGGCGACGCTTCCTGCTCCGCCCCTAAGTCGGGAAGGTTCCTTGCGGTTCGCGG
CGTGCCGGACGTGACAAACGGAAGCCGCACGTCTCACTAGTACCCTCGCAGACGGACAGCGCCAGGGAGC
AATGGCAGCGCGCCGACCGCGATGGGCTGTGGCCAATAGCGGCTGCTCAGCAGGGCGCGCCGAGAGCAGC
GGCCGGGAAGGGGCGGTGCGGGAGGCGGGGTGTGGGGCGGTAGTGTGGGCCCTGTTCCTGCCCGCGCGGT
GTTCCGCATTCTGCAAGCCTCCGGAGCGCACGTCGGCAGTCGGCTCCCTCGTTGACCGAATCACCGACCT
CTCTCCCCAGGTGGATCCACCGGTCGCCACCATGGTGAGCAAGGGCGAGGAGCTGTTCACCGGGGTGGTG
CCCATCCTGGTCGAGCTGGACGGCGACGTAAACGGCCACAAGTTCAGCGTGTCCGGCGAGGGCGAGGGCG
ATGCCACCTACGGCAAGCTGACCCTGAAGTTCATCTGCACCACCGGCAAGCTGCCCGTGCCCTGGCCCAC
CCTCGTGACCACCCTGACCTGGGGCGTGCAGTGCTTCAGCCGCTACCCCGACCACATGAAGCAGCACGAC
TTCTTCAAGTCCGCCATGCCCGAAGGCTACGTCCAGGAGCGCACCATCTTCTTCAAGGACGACGGCAACT
ACAAGACCCGCGCCGAGGTGAAGTTCGAGGGCGACACCCTGGTGAACCGCATCGAGCTGAAGGGCATCGA
CTTCAAGGAGGACGGCAACATCCTGGGGCACAAGCTGGAGTACAACTACATCAGCCACAACGTCTATATC
ACCGCCGACAAGCAGAAGAACGGCATCAAGGCCAACTTCAAGATCCGCCACAACATCGAGGACGGCAGCG
TGCAGCTCGCCGACCACTACCAGCAGAACACCCCCATCGGCGACGGCCCCGTGCTGCTGCCCGACAACCA
CTACCTGAGCACCCAGTCCAAACTGAGCAAAGACCCCAACGAGAAGCGCGATCACATGGTCCTGCTGGAG
TTCGTGACCGCCGCCGGGATCACTCTCGGCATGGACGAGCTGTACAAGTAAAGCGGCCGCGACTCTAGAT
CATAATCAGCCATACCACATTTGTAGAGGTTTTACTTGCTTTAAAAAACCTCCCACACCTCCCCCTGAAC
CTGAAACATAAAATGAATGCAATTGTTGTTGTTAACTTGTTTATTGCAGCTTATAATGGTTACAAATAAA
GCAATAGCATCACAAATTTCACAAATAAAGCATTTTTTTCACTGCATTCTAGTTGTGGTTTGTCCAAACT
CATCAATGTATCTTAAGGCGTAAATTGTAAGCGTTAATATTTTGTTAAAATTCGCGTTAAATTTTTGTTA
AATCAGCTCATTTTTTAACCAATAGGCCGAAATCGGCAAAATCCCTTATAAATCAAAAGAATAGACCGAG
ATAGGGT
[37 nt withheld, positions 1758-1794]
AAAGAACGTGGACTCCAACGTCAAAGG
[49 nt withheld, positions 1822-1870]
T
[91 nt withheld, positions 1872-1962]
G
[124 nt withheld, positions 1964-2087]
CAGGTGGCACTTTTCGGGGAAATGTGCGCGGAACCCCTATTTGTTTATTTTTCTAAATACATTCAAATAT
GTATCCGCTCATGAGACAATAACCCTGATAAATGCTTCAATAATATTGAAAAAGGAAGAGTCCTGAGGCG
GAAAGAACCAGCTGTGGAATGTGTGTCAGTTAGGGTGTGGAAAGTCCCCAGGCTCCCCAGCAGGCAGAAG
TATGCAAAGCATGCATCTCAATTAGTCAGCAACCAGGTGTGGAAAGTCCCCAGGCTCCCCAGCAGGCAGA
AGTATGCAAAGCATGCATCTCAATTAGTCAGCAACCATAGTCCCGCCCCTAACTCCGCCCATCCCGCCCC
TAACTCCGCCCAGTTCCGCCCATTCTCCGCCCCATGGCTGACTAATTTTTTTTATTTATGCAGAGGCCGA
GGCCGCCTCGGCCTCTGAGCTATTCCAGAAGTAGTGAGGAGGCTTTTTTGGAGGCCTAGGCTTTTGCAAA
GATCGATCAAGAGACAGGATGAGGATCGTTTCGCATGATTGAACAAGATGGATTGCACGCAGGTTCTCCG
GCCGCTTGGGTGGAGAGGCTATTCGGCTATGACTGGGCACAACAGACAATCGGCTGCTCTGATGCCGCCG
TGTTCCGGCTGTCAGCGCAGGGGCGCCCGGTTCTTTTTGTCAAGACCGACCTGTCCGGTGCCCTGAATGA
ACTGCAAGACGAGGCAGCGCGGCTATCGTGGCTGGCCACGACGGGCGTTCCTTGCGCAGCTGTGCTCGAC
GTTGTCACTGAAGCGGGAAGGGACTGGCTGCTATTGGGCGAAGTGCCGGGGCAGGATCTCCTGTCATCTC
ACCTTGCTCCTGCCGAGAAAGTATCCATCATGGCTGATGCAATGCGGCGGCTGCATACGCTTGATCCGGC
TACCTGCCCATTCGACCACCAAGCGAAACATCGCATCGAGCGAGCACGTACTCGGATGGAAGCCGGTCTT
GTCGATCAGGATGATCTGGACGAAGAGCATCAGGGGCTCGCGCCAGCCGAACTGTTCGCCAGGCTCAAGG
CGAGCATGCCCGACGGCGAGGATCTCGTCGTGACCCATGGCGATGCCTGCTTGCCGAATATCATGGTGGA
AAATGGCCGCTTTTCTGGATTCATCGACTGTGGCCGGCTGGGTGTGGCGGACCGCTATCAGGACATAGCG
TTGGCTACCCGTGATATTGCTGAAGAGCTTGGCGGCGAATGGGCTGACCGCTTCCTCGTGCTTTACGGTA
TCGCCGCTCCCGATTCGCAGCGCATCGCCTTCTATCGCCTTCTTGACGAGTTCTTCTGAGCGGGACTCTG
GGGTTCGAAATGACCGACCAAGCGACGCCCAACCTGCCATCACGAGATTTCGATTCCACCGCCGCCTTCT
ATGAAAGGTTGGGCTTCGGAATCGTTTTCCGGGACGCCGGCTGGATGATCCTCCAGCGCGGGGATCTCAT
GCTGGAGTTCTTCGCCCACCCTAGGGGGAGGCTAACTGAAACACGGAAGGAGACAATACCGGAAGGAACC
CGCGCTATGACGGCAATAAAAAGACAGAATAAAACGCACGGTGTTGGGTCGTTTGTTCATAAACGCGGGG
TTCGGTCCCAGGGCTGGCACTCTGTCGATACCCCACCGAGACCCCATTGGGGCCAATACGCCCGCGTTTC
TTCCTTTTCCCCACCCCACCCCCCAAGTTCGGGTGAAGGCCCAGGGCTCGCAGCCAACGTCGGGGCGGCA
GGCCCTGCCATAGCCTCAGGTTACTCATATATACTTTAGATTGATTTAAAACTTCATTTTTAATTTAAAA
GGATCTAGGTGAAGATCCTTTTTGATAATCTCATGACCAAAATCCCTTAACGTGAGTTTTCGTTCCACTG
AGCGTCAGACCCCGTAGAAAAGATCAAAGGATCTTCTTGAGATCCTTTTTTTCTGCGCGTAATCTGCTGC
TTGCAAACAAAAAAACCACCGCTACCAGCGGTGGTTTGTTTGCCGGATCAAGAGCTACCAACTCTTTTTC
CGAAGGTAACTGGCTTCAGCAGAGCGCAGATACCAAATACTGTTCTTCTAGTGTAGCCGTAGTTAGGCCA
CCACTTCAAGAACTCTGTAGCACCGCCTACATACCTCGCTCTGCTAATCCTGTTACCAGTGGCTGCTGCC
AGTGGCGATAAGTCGTGTCTTACCGGGTTGGACTCAAGACGATAGTTACCGGATAAGGCGCAGCGGTCGG
GCTGAACGGGGGGTTCGTGCACACAGCCCAGCTTGGAGCGAACGACCTACACCGAACTGAGATACCTACA
GCGTGAGCTATGAGAAAGCGCCACGCTTCCCGAAGGGAGAAAGGCGGACAGGTATCCGGTAAGCGGCAGG
GTCGGAACAGGAGAGCGCACGAGGGAGCTTCCAGGGGGAAACGCCTGGTATCTTTATAGTCCTGTCGGGT
TTCGCCACCTCTGACTTGAGCGTCGATTTTTGTGATGCTCGTCAGGGGGGCGGAGCCTATGGAAA
