>Addgene plasmid #200429 | PGK CFP | depositor partial sequence | sequence record 389235 | 5'-CTTTATTTGTAACCATTATAAGCTGC
GGCCGGGAAGGGGCGGTGCGGGAGGCGGGGTGTGGGGCGGTAGTGTGGGCCCTGTTCCTGCCCGCGCGGT
GTTCCGCATTCTGCAAGCCTCCGGAGCGCACGTCGGCAGTCGGCTCCCTCGTTGACCGAATCACCGACCT
CTCTCCCCAGGTGGATCCACCGGTCGCCACCATGGTGAGCAAGGGCGAGGAGCTGTTCACCGGGGTGGTG
CCCATCCTGGTCGAGCTGGACGGCGACGTAAACGGCCACAAGTTCAGCGTGTCCGGCGAGGGCGAGGGCG
ATGCCACCTACGGCAAGCTGACCCTGAAGTTCATCTGCACCACCGGCAAGCTGCCCGTGCCCTGGCCCAC
CCTCGTGACCACCCTGACCTGGGGCGTGCAGTGCTTCAGCCGCTACCCCGACCACATGAAGCAGCACGAC
TTCTTCAAGTCCGCCATGCCCGAAGGCTACGTCCAGGAGCGCACCATCTTCTTCAAGGACGACGGCAACT
ACAAGACCCGCGCCGAGGTGAAGTTCGAGGGCGACACCCTGGTGAACCGCATCGAGCTGAAGGGCATCGA
CTTCAAGGAGGACGGCAACATCCTGGGGCACAAGCTGGAGTACAACTACATCAGCCACAACGTCTATATC
ACCGCCGACAAGCAGAAGAACGGCATCAAGGCCAACTTCAAGATCCGCCACAACATCGAGGACGGCAGCG
TGCAGCTCGCCGACCACTACCAGCAGAACACCCCCATCGGCGACGGCCCCGTGCTGCTGCCCGACAACCA
CTACCTGAGCACCCAGTCCAAACTGAGCAAAGACCCCAACGAGAAGCGCGATCACATGGTCCTGCTGGAG
TTCGTGACCGCCGCCGGGATCACTCTCGGCATGGACGAGCTGTACAAGTAAAGCGGCCGCGACTCTAGAT
CATAATCAGCCATACCACATTTGTAGAGGTTTTACTTGCTTTAA
